>Addgene plasmid #198436 | eZiPro W5F | addgene full sequence | sequence record 389041 | Addgene NGS Result
TTCTTGAAGACGAAAGGGCCTCGTGATACGCCTATTTTTATAGGTTAATGTCATGATAATAATGGTTTCT
TAGACGTCAGGTGGCACTTTTCGGGGAAATGTGCGCGGAACCCCTATTTGTTTATTTTTCTAAATACATT
CAAATATGTATCCGCTCATGAGACAATAACCCTGATAAATGCTTCAATAATATTGAAAAAGGAAGAGTAT
GAGTATTCAACATTTCCGTGTCGCCCTTATTCCCTTTTTTGCGGCATTTTGCCTTCCTGTTTTTGCTCAC
CCAGAAACGCTGGTGAAAGTAAAAGATGCTGAAGATCAGTTGGGTGCACGAGTGGGTTACATCGAACTGG
ATCTCAACAGCGGTAAGATCCTTGAGAGTTTTCGCCCCGAAGAACGTTTTCCAATGATGAGCACTTTTAA
AGTTCTGCTATGTGGCGCGGTATTATCCCGTGTTGACGCCGGGCAAGAGCAACTCGGTCGCCGCATACAC
TATTCTCAGAATGACTTGGTTGAGTACTCACCAGTCACAGAAAAGCATCTTACGGATGGCATGACAGTAA
GAGAATTATGCAGTGCTGCCATAACCATGAGTGATAACACTGCGGCCAACTTACTTCTGACAACGATCGG
AGGACCGAAGGAGCTAACCGCTTTTTTGCACAACATGGGGGATCATGTAACTCGCCTTGATCGTTGGGAA
CCGGAGCTGAATGAAGCCATACCAAACGACGAGCGTGACACCACGATGCCTGCAGCAATGGCAACAACGT
TGCGCAAACTATTAACTGGCGAACTACTTACTCTAGCTTCCCGGCAACAATTAATAGACTGGATGGAGGC
GGATAAAGTTGCAGGACCACTTCTGCGCTCGGCCCTTCCGGCTGGCTGGTTTATTGCTGATAAATCTGGA
GCCGGTGAGCGTGGGTCTCGCGGTATCATTGCAGCACTGGGGCCAGATGGTAAGCCCTCCCGTATCGTAG
TTATCTACACGACGGGGAGTCAGGCAACTATGGATGAACGAAATAGACAGATCGCTGAGATAGGTGCCTC
ACTGATTAAGCATTGGTAACTGTCAGACCAAGTTTACTCATATATACTTTAGATTGATTTAAAACTTCAT
TTTTAATTTAAAAGGATCTAGGTGAAGATCCTTTTTGATAATCTCATGACCAAAATCCCTTAACGTGAGT
TTTCGTTCCACTGAGCGTCAGACCCCGTAGAAAAGATCAAAGGATCTTCTTGAGATCCTTTTTTTCTGCG
CGTAATCTGCTGCTTGCAAACAAAAAAACCACCGCTACCAGCGGTGGTTTGTTTGCCGGATCAAGAGCTA
CCAACTCTTTTTCCGAAGGTAACTGGCTTCAGCAGAGCGCAGATACCAAATACTGTCCTTCTAGTGTAGC
CGTAGTTAGGCCACCACTTCAAGAACTCTGTAGCACCGCCTACATACCTCGCTCTGCTAATCCTGTTACC
AGTGGCTGCTGCCAGTGGCGATAAGTCGTGTCTTACCGGGTTGGACTCAAGACGATAGTTACCGGATAAG
GCGCAGCGGTCGGGCTGAACGGGGGGTTCGTGCACACAGCCCAGCTTGGAGCGAACGACCTACACCGAAC
TGAGATACCTACAGCGTGAGCTATGAGAAAGCGCCACGCTTCCCGAAGGGAGAAAGGCGGACAGGTATCC
GGTAAGCGGCAGGGTCGGAACAGGAGAGCGCACGAGGGAGCTTCCAGGGGGAAACGCCTGGTATCTTTAT
AGTCCTGTCGGGTTTCGCCACCTCTGACTTGAGCGTCGATTTTTGTGATGCTCGTCAGGGGGGCGGAGCC
TATGGAAAAACGCCAGCAACGCGGCCTTTTTACGGTTCCTGGCCTTTTGCTGGCCTTTTGCTCACATGTT
CTTTCCTGCGTTATCCCCTGATTCTGTGGATAACCGTATTACCGCCTTTGAGTGAGCTGATACCGCTCGC
CGCAGCCGAACGACCGAGCGCAGCGAGTCAGTGAGCGAGGAAGCGGAAGAGCGCCTGATGCGGTATTTTC
TCCTTACGCATCTGTGCGGTATTTCACACCGCAATGGTGCACTCTCAGTACAATCTGCTCTGATGCCGCA
TAGTTAAGCCAGTATACACTCCGCTATCGCTACGTGACTGGGTCATGGCTGCGCCCCGACACCCGCCAAC
ACCCGCTGACGCGCCCTGACGGGCTTGTCTGCTCCCGGCATCCGCTTACAGACAAGCTGTGACCGTCTCC
GGGAGCTGCATGTGTCAGAGGTTTTCACCGTCATCACCGAAACGCGCGAGGCAGCTGCGGTAAAGCTCAT
CAGCGTGGTCGTGAAGCGATTCACAGATGTCTGCCTGTTCATCCGCGTCCAGCTCGTTGAGTTTCTCCAG
AAGCGTTAATGTCTGGCTTCTGATAAAGCGGGCCATGTTAAGGGCGGTTTTTTCCTGTTTGGTCACTGAT
GCCTCCGTGTAAGGGGGATTTCTGTTCATGGGGGTAATGATACCGATGAAACGAGAGAGGATGCTCACGA
TACGGGTTACTGATGATGAACATGCCCGGTTACTGGAACGTTGTGAGGGTAAACAACTGGCGGTATGGAT
GCGGCGGGACCAGAGAAAAATCACTCAGGGTCAATGCCAGCGCTTCGTTAATACAGATGTAGGTGTTCCA
CAGGGTAGCCAGCAGCATCCTGCGATGCAGATCCGGAACATAATGGTGCAGGGCGCTGACTTCCGCGTTT
CCAGACTTTACGAAACACGGAAACCGAAGACCATTCATGTTGTTGCTCAGGTCGCAGACGTTTTGCAGCA
GCAGTCGCTTCACGTTCGCTCGCGTATCGGTGATTCATTCTGCTAACCAGTAAGGCAACCCCGCCAGCCT
AGCCGGGTCCTCAACGACAGGAGCACGATCATGCGCACCCGTGGCCAGGACCCAACGCTGCCCGAGATGC
GCCGCGTGCGGCTGCTGGAGATGGCGGACGCGATGGATATGTTCTGCCAAGGGTTGGTTTGCGCATTCAC
AGTTCTCCGCAAGAATTGATTGGCTCCAATTCTTGGAGTGGTGAATCCGTTAGCGAGGTGCCGCCGGCTT
CCATTCAGGTCGAGGTGGCCCGGCTCCATGCACCGCGACGCAACGCGGGGAGGCAGACAAGGTATAGGGC
GGCGCCTACAATCCATGCCAACCCGTTCCATGTGCTCGCCGAGGCGGCATAAATCGCCGTGACGATCAGC
GGTCCAATGATCGAAGTTAGGCTGGTAAGAGCCGCGAGCGATCCTTGAAGCTGTCCCTGATGGTCGTCAT
CTACCTGCCTGGACAGCATGGCCTGCAACGCGGGCATCCCGATGCCGCCGGAAGCGAGAAGAATCATAAT
GGGGAAGGCCATCCAGCCTCGCGTCGCGAACGCCAGCAAGACGTAGCCCAGCGCGTCGGCCGCCATGCCG
GCGATAATGGCCTGCTTCTCGCCGAAACGTTTGGTGGCGGGACCAGTGACGAAGGCTTGAGCGAGGGCGT
GCAAGATTCCGAATACCGCAAGCGACAGGCCGATCATCGTCGCGCTCCAGCGAAAGCGGTCCTCGCCGAA
AATGACCCAGAGCGCTGCCGGCACCTGTCCTACGAGTTGCATGATAAAGAAGACAGTCATAAGTGCGGCG
ACGATAGTCATGCCCCGCGCCCACCGGAAGGAGCTGACTGGGTTGAAGGCTCTCAAGGGCATCGGTCGAG
ATCCCGGTGCCTAATGAGTGAGCTAACTTACATTAATTGCGTTGCGCTCACTGCCCGCTTTCCAGTCGGG
AAACCTGTCGTGCCAGCTGCATTAATGAATCGGCCAACGCGCGGGGAGAGGCGGTTTGCGTATTGGGCGC
CAGGGTGGTTTTTCTTTTCACCAGTGAGACGGGCAACAGCTGATTGCCCTTCACCGCCTGGCCCTGAGAG
AGTTGCAGCAAGCGGTCCACGCTGGTTTGCCCCAGCAGGCGAAAATCCTGTTTGATGGTGGTTAACGGCG
GGATATAACATGAGCTGTCTTCGGTATCGTCGTATCCCACTACCGAGATATCCGCACCAACGCGCAGCCC
GGACTCGGTAATGGCGCGCATTGCGCCCAGCGCCATCTGATCGTTGGCAACCAGCATCGCAGTGGGAACG
ATGCCCTCATTCAGCATTTGCATGGTTTGTTGAAAACCGGACATGGCACTCCAGTCGCCTTCCCGTTCCG
CTATCGGCTGAATTTGATTGCGAGTGAGATATTTATGCCAGCCAGCCAGACGCAGACGCGCCGAGACAGA
ACTTAATGGGCCCGCTAACAGCGCGATTTGCTGGTGACCCAATGCGACCAGATGCTCCACGCCCAGTCGC
GTACCGTCTTCATGGGAGAAAATAATACTGTTGATGGGTGTCTGGTCAGAGACATCAAGAAATAACGCCG
GAACATTAGTGCAGGCAGCTTCCACAGCAATGGCATCCTGGTCATCCAGCGGATAGTTAATGATCAGCCC
ACTGACGCGTTGCGCGAGAAGATTGTGCACCGCCGCTTTACAGGCTTCGACGCCGCTTCGTTCTACCATC
GACACCACCACGCTGGCACCCAGTTGATCGGCGCGAGATTTAATCGCCGCGACAATTTGCGACGGCGCGT
GCAGGGCCAGACTGGAGGTGGCAACGCCAATCAGCAACGACTGTTTGCCCGCCAGTTGTTGTGCCACGCG
GTTGGGAATGTAATTCAGCTCCGCCATCGCCGCTTCCACTTTTTCCCGCGTTTTCGCAGAAACGTGGCTG
GCCTGGTTCACCACGCGGGAAACGGTCTGATAAGAGACACCGGCATACTCTGCGACATCGTATAACGTTA
CTGGTTTCACATTCACCACCCTGAATTGACTCTCTTCCGGGCGCTATCATGCCATACCGCGAAAGGTTTT
GCGCCATTCGATGGTGTCCGGGATCTCGACGCTCTCCCTTATGCGACTCCTGCATTAGGAAGCAGCCCAG
TAGTAGGTTGAGGCCGTTGAGCACCGCCGCCGCAAGGAATGGTGCATGCAAGGAGATGGCGCCCAACAGT
CCCCCGGCCACGGGGCCTGCCACCATACCCACGCCGAAACAAGCGCTCATGAGCCCGAAGTGGCGAGCCC
GATCTTCCCCATCGGTGATGTCGGCGATATAGGCGCCAGCAACCGCACCTGTGGCGCCGGTGATGCCGGC
CACGATGCGTCCGGCGTAGAGGATCGAGATCTCGATCCCGCGAAATTAATACGACTCACTATAGGGGAAT
TGTGAGCGGATAACAATTCCCCTCTAGAAATAATTTTGTTTAACTTTAAGAAGGAGATATACATATGGGT
AGCAGCCATCATCATCATCACCACGGCAGCGAGAACCTGTACTTTCAAGGCAGCGACATGTATATCGAGC
GTGCGGGCGACATTACCTGGGAAAAGGATGCGGAAGTTACCGGTAACAGCCCGCGTCTGGATGTTGCGCT
GGACGAAAGCGGTGACTTCAGCCTGGTTGAAGACGATGGTCCGCCGATGCGTGAAAAAACCGGCAAACGC
AGCGGCGCGCTGTTTGACGTGCCGGCGCCGAAGGAAGTGAAAAAGGGCGAAACCACCGACGGTGTTTACC
GTGTGATGACCCGTCGTCTGCTGGGTAGCACCCAGGTTGGTGTTGGTGTGATGCAGGAAGGTGTTTTCCA
CACCATGTGGCACGTTACCAAGGGTAGCGCGCTGCGTAGCGGCGAAGGTCGTCTGGACCCGTATTGGGGT
GATGTTAAGCAGGACCTGGTTAGCTACTGCGGTCCGTGGAAACTGGACGCGGCGTGGGATGGTCACAGCG
AAGTGCAGCTGCTGGCGGTTCCGCCGGGTGAACGTGCGCGTAACATCCAGACCCTGCCGGGTATCTTCAA
AACCAAGGACGGCGATATTGGTGCGGTTGCGCTGGATTATCCGGCGGGCACCAGCGGTAGCCCGATTCTG
GACAAATGCGGCCGTGTTATTGGCCTGTACGGTAACGGCGTTGTGATCAAGAACGGTAGCTACGTTAGCG
CGATCACCCAGGGTCGTCGTGAGGAAGAAACCCCGGTGGAGTGCTTTGAACCGAGCATGCTGAAAAAATA
AGGATCCGGCTGCTAACAAAGCCCGAAAGGAAGCTGAGTTGGCTGCTGCCACCGCTGAGCAATAACTAGC
ATAACCCCTTGGGGCCTCTAAACGGGTCTTGAGGGGTTTTTTGCTGAAAGGAGGAACTATATCCGGATAT
CCCGCAAGAGGCCCGGCAGTACCGGCATAACCAAGCCTATGCCTACAGCATCCAGGGTGACGGTGCCGAG
GATGACGATGAGCGCATTGTTAGATTTCATACACGGTGCCTGAATGCGTTAGCAATTTAACTGTGATAAA
CTACCGCATTAAAGCTTATCGATGATAAGCTGTCAAACATGAGAA
Features (pLannotate 1.2.2; 19 found; start..end, strand, type, name):
    104..208     +  promoter       AmpR promoter: bla
    209..1069    +  CDS            AmpR: β-lactamase; bla; confers resistance to ampicillin, carbenicillin, and related antibiotics
   1240..1828    +  rep_origin     ori: high-copy-number ColE1/pMB1/pBR322/pUC origin of replication
   2014..2153    -  misc_feature   bom: basis of mobility region from pBR322
   2255..2446    -  CDS            rop: Rop protein, which maintains plasmids at low copy number; rop
   2463..2843    +  CDS            YPB1_ECOLX: Protein predicted: Swiss-Prot protein existence level 4. From Escherichia coli.
   3085..3709    -  CDS            TcR (fragment): tetracycline efflux protein; tet; confers resistance to tetracycline
   3724..3745    -  protein_bind   CAP binding site: CAP binding activates transcription in the presence of cAMP. E. coli catabolite activator protein
   3758..4840    -  CDS            lacI: lac repressor; lacI; The lac repressor binds to the lac operator to inhibit transcription in E. coli. This inhibition can be relieved by adding lactose or isopropyl-β-D-thiogalactopyranoside (IPTG).
   4841..4918    -  promoter       lacI promoter: lacI
   4926..5205    -  CDS            TcR (fragment): tetracycline efflux protein; tet; confers resistance to tetracycline
   5227..5245    +  promoter       T7 promoter: promoter for bacteriophage T7 RNA polymerase
   5246..5270    +  protein_bind   lac operator: The lac repressor binds to the lac operator to inhibit transcription in E. coli. This inhibition can be relieved by adding lactose or isopropyl-β-D-thiogalactopyranoside (IPTG). lac repressor encoded by lacI
   5285..5307    +  RBS            RBS: efficient ribosome binding site from bacteriophage T7 gene 10 (Olins and Rangwala, 1989)
   5375..6088    +  CDS            POLG_ZIKVF (fragment): Experimental evidence at protein level: Swiss-Prot protein existence level 1. [RNA-directed RNA polymerase NS5]: Replicates the viral (+) and (-) RNA genome, and performs the capping of genomes in the cytoplasm (PubMed:30951555). Methylates viral RNA cap at guanine N-7 and ribose 2'-O positions. Once sufficient NS5 is expressed, binds to the cap-proximal structure and inhibits further translation of the viral genome (By similarity). Besides its role in RNA genome replication, also prevents the establishment of a cellular antiviral state by blocking the interferon-alpha/beta (IFN-alpha/beta) si
   6099..6148    +  CDS            SET1 (fragment): solubility-enhancement tag derived from T7 phage gene 10B
   6156..6203    +  terminator     T7 terminator: transcription terminator for bacteriophage T7 RNA polymerase
   6226..6330    -  CDS            TcR (fragment): tetracycline efflux protein; tet; confers resistance to tetracycline
   6378..6406    -  promoter       tet promoter: E. coli promoter for tetracycline efflux protein gene
