[The description below was written by a language model from this plasmid's Addgene catalogue record and pLannotate feature annotations shown in this document.]
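Description:
eZiPro W5F is a bacterial expression plasmid built on the pET11a backbone for producing a Zika virus protease construct in E. coli. It carries a ColE1/pBR322-type origin along with the bom region and the rop gene, and it is selected with ampicillin through the β-lactamase (AmpR) cassette. The catalogue lists it as high copy, although rop normally moderates copy number in pBR322-derived vectors. The several tetracycline resistance fragments and the tet promoter in the feature table are non-functional remnants of the pBR322 ancestry, interrupted by the expression cassette and the lacI gene.

The insert, cloned between NdeI and BamHI, encodes the "enzymatically cleavable linked" form of the ZIKV NS2B-NS3 protease, in which the NS2B cofactor region is joined to the NS3 protease domain through a linker that can be enzymatically cleaved. It bears the point mutation W5F and an N-terminal His6 tag followed by a TEV protease site for affinity purification and tag removal. The automated annotation matches this region to the Zika polyprotein as a whole. The NS5 function text attached to that hit is generic polyprotein text and does not describe the insert. The short "SET1" hit just after the insert is probably residual T7 gene 10 sequence from the vector rather than a deliberate fusion.

Expression is driven by a T7 promoter with an adjacent lac operator, the T7 gene 10 ribosome binding site and a T7 terminator. The plasmid-borne lacI keeps it repressed until IPTG induction in a host that supplies T7 RNA polymerase. According to the record, the protein is used for activity and inhibition assays and for 19F-NMR signal assignment. Replacing a single tryptophan fits that assignment role, though the record does not describe the labelling scheme.
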