Addgene plasmid #198436: eZiPro W5F
Purpose: Activity/inhibition assays, 19F-NMR assignment
Depositing lab: Ute Hellmich & Tanja Schirmeister. Depositing organization: Johannes Gutenberg-Universitaet Mainz. Publication: The effects of allosteric and competitive inhibitors on ZIKV protease conformational dynamics explored through smFRET, nanoDSF, DSF, and (19)F NMR. Maus H, Hammerschmidt SJ, Hinze G, Barthels F, Perez Carrillo VH, Hellmich UA, Basche T, Schirmeister T. Eur J Med Chem. 2023 Oct 5;258:115573. doi: 10.1016/j.ejmech.2023.115573. Epub 2023 Jun 21. PubMed 37379675.
Backbone
  Vector backbone: pET11a
  Backbone manufacturer: MilliporeSigma (Novagen)
  Backbone size w/o insert (bp): 5677
  Vector type: Bacterial Expression
Growth in bacteria
  Bacterial resistance: Ampicillin, 100 μg/mL
  Growth temperature: 37°C
  Growth strain: DH5alpha
  Copy number: High Copy
Gene/Insert
  Gene/Insert name: enzymatically cleavable linked Zika virus NS2B-NS3 (alt name: enzymatically cleavable linked ZIKV NS2Bcf-NS3pro)
  Species: Zika Virus (KJ776791.2)
  Insert size (bp): 786
  Mutation: W5F
  Promoter: T7 promoter
  Tag / fusion protein: His6-TEV (N terminal on insert)
  Cloning method: Restriction Enzyme; 5′ cloning site NdeI (not destroyed); 3′ cloning site BamHI (not destroyed)
  Sequencing primers: 5′ T7 prom; 3′ T7 term
Terms and licenses: Academic/Nonprofit Terms; Industry Terms: Not Available to Industry
How to cite: eZiPro W5F was a gift from Ute Hellmich & Tanja Schirmeister (Addgene plasmid # 198436 ; http://n2t.net/addgene:198436 ; RRID:Addgene_198436)
